Addgene plasmid #30085: HL 3723 (=HL 716 + pHL 489)
Depositing lab: Han Lim. Depositing organization: University of California, Berkeley. Publication: Disruption of small RNA signaling caused by competition for Hfq. Hussein R, Lim HN. Proc Natl Acad Sci U S A. 2011 Jan 18;108(3):1110-5. doi: 10.1073/pnas.1010082108. Epub 2010 Dec 28. PubMed 21189298.
Backbone
  Vector backbone: ColE (from pZ system) + AmpR
  Backbone manufacturer: Lim Lab (modified from Rolf Lutz and Hermann Bujard, 1997)
  Backbone size w/o insert (bp): 2000
  Vector type: Bacterial Expression, Synthetic Biology
Growth in bacteria
  Bacterial resistance: Ampicillin, 100 μg/mL
  Growth temperature: 37°C
  Growth strain: HL 716
  Copy number: High Copy
Gene/Insert
  Gene/Insert name: pLtetO-1:DsrA, pLlacO-1:hfq, pLtetO-1:rpoS::gfp
  Species: E. coli
  Insert size (bp): 2400
  Tag / fusion protein: GFP (C terminal on backbone)
  Cloning method: Restriction Enzyme; 5′ cloning site AatII (not destroyed); 3′ cloning site ApaI (not destroyed)
  Sequencing primers: 5′ ctcatgagcggatacat atttgaa; 3′ agctgatacc gctcgccgca gccgaacg
Terms and licenses: Academic/Nonprofit Terms; Industry Terms: Not Available to Industry
Depositor comments: Please note that this plasmid may require a unique bacterial strain, so make sure to confirm that you can also obtain the appropriate growth strain. Please contact us or contact our distributors if you have any questions.
How to cite: HL 3723 (=HL 716 + pHL 489) was a gift from Han Lim (Addgene plasmid # 30085 ; http://n2t.net/addgene:30085 ; RRID:Addgene_30085)
