[The description below was written by a language model from this plasmid's Addgene catalogue record.]
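Description:
HL 3723 is the designation for E. coli strain HL 716 carrying plasmid pHL 489, a bacterial expression and synthetic-biology construct built on a modified pZ-system backbone. The roughly 2 kb backbone supplies a ColE-type origin of replication, giving high copy number, and an ampicillin resistance marker for selection. The record names HL 716 as the growth strain and warns that the plasmid may depend on this particular host, but it does not give the strain's genotype.

The approximately 2.4 kb insert, cloned between AatII and ApaI sites that both remain intact, contains three E. coli-derived expression units. The small regulatory RNA DsrA is driven by PLtetO-1, a synthetic phage lambda PL-derived promoter carrying tet operators. The RNA chaperone gene hfq is driven by PLlacO-1, the equivalent promoter carrying lac operators. A second PLtetO-1 promoter drives an rpoS::gfp fusion, with GFP at the C-terminal end serving as a fluorescent readout of rpoS expression. In hosts that supply TetR and LacI, these promoters are normally induced with anhydrotetracycline and IPTG respectively, so Hfq levels could be tuned independently of the sRNA and its target. The record does not state whether HL 716 provides these repressors.

DsrA is known to act with Hfq on the rpoS mRNA leader to promote translation, so the plasmid combines sRNA, chaperone and reporter-tagged target in one system. Consistent with the associated study on disruption of small RNA signalling through competition for Hfq, it is suited to measuring how Hfq availability affects sRNA-mediated regulation. No feature table was provided, so terminators and element order cannot be confirmed.
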