>Addgene plasmid #30085 | HL 3723 (=HL 716 + pHL 489) | addgene partial sequence | sequence record 35282 | 30085 with GFP-R
TTCTCCTTTACTATCATGAACTTTCAGCGTATTCTGACTCATAAGGTGGCTCCTACCCGTGATCCCTTGA
CGGAACATTCAAGCAAAAGCCTGGTTCCGCCGATTTATCGCTGCGGCAAATAACGCAGCGGGTTTACGGA
TTTCCCCTTGTAACGAATTTCAAAATGCAAGCGTGTTGAACTGGTTCCGGTGTCGACAGTATCTCTATCA
CTGATAGGGATGTCAATCTCTATCACTGATAGGGACTCGAGGTGAAGACGAAAGGGCCTCGTGATACGCC
TATTTTTATAGGTTAATGTCATGATAATAATGGTTTCTTAGACGTCAGGTGGCACTTTTCGGGGAAATGT
GCGCGGAACCCCTATTTGTTTATTTTTCTAAATACATTCAAATATGTATCCGCTCATGAGACAATAACCC
TGATAAATGCTTCAATAATATTGAAAAAGGAAGAGTATGAGTATTCAACATTTCCGTGTCGCCCTTATTC
CCTTTTTTGCGGCATTTTGCCTTCCTGTTTTTGCTCACCCAGAAACGCTGGTGAAAGTAAAAGATGCTGA
AGATCAGTTGGGTGCACGAGTGGGTTACATCGAACTGGATCTCAACAGCGGTAAGATCCTTGAGAGTTTT
CGCCCCGAAGAACGTTTTCCAATGATGAGCACTTTTAAAGTTCTGCTATGTGGCGCGGTATTATCCCGTA
TTGACGCCGGGCAAGAGCAACTCGGTCGCCGCATACACTATTCTCAGAATGACTTGGTTGAGTACTCACC
AGTCACAGAAAAGCATCTTACGGATGGCATGACAGTAAGAGAATTATGCAGTGCTGCCATAACCATGAGT
GATAACACTGCGGCCAACTTACTTCTGACAACGATCGGAGGACCGAAGGAGCTAACCGCTTTTTTGCACA
ACATGGGGGATCATGTAACTCGCCTTGATCGTTG
