>Addgene plasmid #30085 | HL 3723 (=HL 716 + pHL 489) | depositor partial sequence | sequence record 36870 | vector backbone, ColE (from pZ system) + AmpR
CCCGGGGGATCCCATGGTACGCGTGCTAGAGGCATCAAATAAAACGAAAGGCTCAGTCGAAAGACTGGGC
CTTTCGTTTTATCTGTTGTTTGTCGGTGAACGCTCTCCTGAGTAGGACAAATCCGCCGCCCTAGACCTAG
GCGTTCGGCTGCGGCGAGCGGTATCAGCTCACTCAAAGGCGGTAATACGGTTATCCACAGAATCAGGGGA
TAACGCAGGAAAGAACATGTGAGCAAAAGGCCAGCAAAAGGCCAGGAACCGTAAAAAGGCCGCGTTGCTG
GCGTTTTTCCATAGGCTCCGCCCCCCTGACGAGCATCACAAAAATCGACGCTCAAGTCAGAGGTGGCGAA
ACCCGACAGGACTATAAAGATACCAGGCGTTTCCCCCTGGAAGCTCCCTCGTGCGCTCTCCTGTTCCGAC
CCTGCCGCTTACCGGATACCTGTCCGCCTTTCTCCCTTCGGGAAGCGTGGCGCTTTCTCAATGCTCACGC
TGTAGGTATCTCAGTTCGGTGTAGGTCGTTCGCTCCAAGCTGGGCTGTGTGCACGAACCCCCCGTTCAGC
CCGACCGCTGCGCCTTATCCGGTAACTATCGTCTTGAGTCCAACCCGGTAAGACACGACTTATCGCCACT
GGCAGCAGCCACTGGTAACAGGATTAGCAGAGCGAGGTATGTAGGCGGTGCTACAGAGTTCTTGAAGTGG
TGGCCTAACTACGGCTACACTAGAAGGACAGTATTTGGTATCTGCGCTCTGCTGAAGCCAGTTACCTTCG
GAAAAAGAGTTGGTAGCTCTTGATCCGGCAAACAAACCACCGCTGGTAGCGGTGGTTTTTTTGTTTGCAA
GCAGCAGATTACGCGCAGAAAAAAAGGATCTCAAGAAGATCCTTTGATCTTTTCTACGGGGTCTGACGCT
CAGTGGAACGAAAACTCACGTTAAGGGATTTTGGTCATGACTAGTGCTTGGATTCTCACCAATAAAAAAC
GCCCGGCGGCAACCGAGCGTTCTGAACAAATCCAGATGGAGTTCTGAGGTCATTACTGGATCTATCAACA
GGAGTCCAAGCGAGCTCGTAAACTTGGTCTGACAGTTACCAATGCTTAATCAGTGAGGCACCTATCTCAG
CGATCTGTCTATTTCGTTCATCCATAGTTGCCTGACTCCCCGTCGTGTAGATAACTACGATACGGGAGGG
CTTACCATCTGGCCCCAGTGCTGCAATGATACCGCGAGACCCACGCTCACCGGCTCCAGATTTATCAGCA
ATAAACCAGCCAGCCGGAAGGGCCGAGCGCAGAAGTGGTCCTGCAACTTTATCCGCCTCCATCCAGTCTA
TTAATTGTTGCCGGGAAGCTAGAGTAAGTAGTTCGCCAGTTAATAGTTTGCGCAACGTTGTTGCCATTGC
TACAGGCATCGTGGTGTCACGCTCGTCGTTTGGTATGGCTTCATTCAGCTCCGGTTCCCAACGATCAAGG
CGAGTTACATGATCCCCCATGTTGTGCAAAAAAGCGGTTAGCTCCTTCGGTCCTCCGATCGTTGTCAGAA
GTAAGTTGGCCGCAGTGTTATCACTCATGGTTATGGCAGCACTGCATAATTCTCTTACTGTCATGCCATC
CGTAAGATGCTTTTCTGTGACTGGTGAGTACTCAACCAAGTCATTCTGAGAATAGTGTATGCGGCGACCG
AGTTGCTCTTGCCCGGCGTCAATACGGGATAATACCGCGCCACATAGCAGAACTTTAAAAGTGCTCATCA
TTGGAAAACGTTCTTCGGGGCGAAAACTCTCAAGGATCTTACCGCTGTTGAGATCCAGTTCGATGTAACC
CACTCGTGCACCCAACTGATCTTCAGCATCTTTTACTTTCACCAGCGTTTCTGGGTGAGCAAAAACAGGA
AGGCAAAATGCCGCAAAAAAGGGAATAAGGGCGACACGGAAATGTTGAATACTCATACTCTTCCTTTTTC
AATATTATTGAAGCATTTATCAGGGTTATTGTCTCATGAGCGGATACATATTTGAATGTATTTAGAAAAA
TAAACAAATAGGGGTTCCGCGCACATTTCCCCGAAAAGTGCCACCTGACGTC
