>Addgene plasmid #30085 | HL 3723 (=HL 716 + pHL 489) | depositor partial sequence | sequence record 36871 | dsrA
AACACATCAGATTTCCTGGTGTAACGAATTTTTTAAGTGCTTCTTGCTTAAGCAAGTTTCATCCCGACCC
CCTCAGGGTCGGGATTTTTTTATTGTGCATTCAACGATTCACTTCAGAGACGCT
