>Addgene plasmid #30085 | HL 3723 (=HL 716 + pHL 489) | depositor partial sequence | sequence record 36872 | hfq
TAAGGAGGAAAAAAAATGGCTAAGGGGCAATCTTTACAAGATCCGTTCCTGAACGCACTGCGTCGGGAAC
GTGTTCCAGTTTCTATTTATTTGGTGAATGGTATTAAGCTGCAAGGGCAAATCGAGTCTTTTGATCAGTT
CGTGATCCTGTTGAAAAACACGGTCAGCCAGATGGTTTACAAGCACGCGATTTCTACTGTTGTCCCGTCT
CGCCCGGTTTCTCATCACAGTAACAACGCCGGTGGCGGTACCAGCAGTAACTACCATCATGGTAGCAGCG
CGCAGAATACTTCCGCGCAACAGGACAGCGAAGAAACCGAATAA
