>Addgene plasmid #30085 | HL 3723 (=HL 716 + pHL 489) | depositor partial sequence | sequence record 36873 | rpoS
ACCGGAACCAGTTCAACACGCTTGCATTTTGAAATTCGTTACAAGGGGAAATCCGTAAACCCGCTGCGTT
ATTTGCCGCAGCGATAAATCGGCGGAACCAGGCTTTTGCTTGAATGTTCCGTCAAGGGATCACGGGTAGG
AGCCACCTTATGAGTCAGAATACGCTGAAAGTTCATGATA
