>Addgene plasmid #30085 | HL 3723 (=HL 716 + pHL 489) | addgene partial sequence | sequence record 37413 | pBR322ori-F 5'-GGGAAACGCCTGGTATCTTT-3'
GAGCGTCGATTTTTGTGATGCTCGTCAGGGGGGCGGAGCCTATGGAAAAACGCCAGCAACGCGGCCTTTT
TACGGTTCCTGGCCTTTTGCTGGCCTTTTGCTCACATGTTCTTTCCTGCGTTATCCCCTGATTCTGTGGA
TAACCGTATTACCGCCTTTGAGTGAGCTGATACCGCTCGCCGCAGCCGAACGCCCTAGGTCTAGGGCGGC
GGATTTGTCCTACTCAGGAGAGCGTTCACCGACAAACAACAGATAAAACGAAAGGCCCAGTCTTTCGACT
GAGCCTTTCGTTTTATTTGATGCCTCTAGCACGCGTACCATGGGCCCTTATTCGGTTTCTTCGCTGTCCT
GTTGCGCGGAAGTATTCTGCGCGCTGCTACCATGATGGTAGTTACTGCTGGTACCGCCACCGGCGTTGTT
ACTGTGATGAGAAACCGGGCGAGACGGGACAACAGTAGAAATCGCGTGCTTGTAAACCATCTGGCTGACC
GTGTTTTTCAACAGGATCACGAACTGATCAAAAGACTCGATTTGCCCTTGCAGCTTAATACCATTCACCA
AATAAATAGAAACTGGAACACGTTCCCGACGCAGTGCGTTCAGGAACGGATCTTGTAAAGATTGCCCCTT
AGCCATTTTTTTTCCTCCTTACCCGGGAGTATCTTGTTATCCGCTCACAATGTCAATGTTATCCGCTCAC
ATTTATGGATCGAATTCACTGCTCACAAGAAAAAAGGCACGTCATCTGACGTGCCTTTTTTATTTGTACT
ACCCTGTACGATTAAAGCTTAGCGTCTCTGAAGTGAATCGTTGAATGCACAAT
